>Addgene plasmid #197915 | GPI-Gamillus(2x) | addgene full sequence | sequence record 390502 | Addgene NGS Result
TAGTTATTAATAGTAATCAATTACGGGGTCATTAGTTCATAGCCCATATATGGAGTTCCGCGTTACATAA
CTTACGGTAAATGGCCCGCCTGGCTGACCGCCCAACGACCCCCGCCCATTGACGTCAATAATGACGTATG
TTCCCATAGTAACGCCAATAGGGACTTTCCATTGACGTCAATGGGTGGAGTATTTACGGTAAACTGCCCA
CTTGGCAGTACATCAAGTGTATCATATGCCAAGTACGCCCCCTATTGACGTCAATGACGGTAAATGGCCC
GCCTGGCATTATGCCCAGTACATGACCTTATGGGACTTTCCTACTTGGCAGTACATCTACGTATTAGTCA
TCGCTATTACCATGGTGATGCGGTTTTGGCAGTACATCAATGGGCGTGGATAGCGGTTTGACTCACGGGG
ATTTCCAAGTCTCCACCCCATTGACGTCAATGGGAGTTTGTTTTGGCACCAAAATCAACGGGACTTTCCA
AAATGTCGTAACAACTCCGCCCCATTGACGCAAATGGGCGGTAGGCGTGTACGGTGGGAGGTCTATATAA
GCAGAGCTGGTTTAGTGAACCGTCAGATCCGCTAGCGCTACCGGACTCAGATCTCGAGCTCAAGCTTAGC
TAGCCACCATGGAGCTCTTTTGGAGTATAGTCTTTACTGTCCTCCTGAGTTTCTCCTGCCGGGGGTCAGA
CTGGGAATCTCTGCAGTCGACGGTACCGCGGGCCCGGGATCCACCGGTCGCCACCATGGTGAGCAAGGGC
GAGGAGGCATCTGGCAGAGCCCTGTTCCAGTACCCCATGACCAGCAAGATCGAGCTGAACGGCGAGATCA
ACGGCAAGAAATTCAAGGTGGCCGGCGAGGGCTTCACCCCCAGCAGCGGCAGATTCAACATGCACGCCTA
CTGCACCACCGGCGACCTGCCTATGAGCTGGGTCGTGATTGCCAGCCCCCTCCAGTACGGCTTCCACATG
TTCGCCCACTACCCCGAGGACATCACACACTTTTTCCAGGAATGCTTCCCCGGCAGCTACACCCTGGACC
GGACCCTGAGAATGGAAGGCGACGGCACCCTGACCACCCACCACGAGTACAGCCTGGAGGACGGCTGCGT
GACCTCCAAGACCACCCTGAATGCCAGCGGCTTCGACCCTAAGGGCGCCACCATGACCAAGAGCTTCGTG
AAACAACTGCCTAACGAGGTGAAGATCACCCCCCACGGCCCCAACGGCATCAGACTGACCAGCACCGTGC
TGTACCTGAAGGAGGATGGCACCATCCAGATCGGCACCCAGGACTGCATCGTGACCCCTGTGGGCGGAAG
GAAAGTGACCCAGCCCAAGGCCCACTTCCTGCACACCCAGATCATCCAGAAGAAGGACCCCAACGACACC
CGGGACCACATCGTGCAGACAGAACTGGCCGTGGCCGGCAATCTGTGGCACGGCATGGACGAGCTGTACA
AGCCGCCTGCCGCTGCACCTCCGGAACGCGTCATGGTGAGCAAGGGCGAGGAGGCATCTGGCAGAGCCCT
GTTCCAGTACCCCATGACCAGCAAGATCGAGCTGAACGGCGAGATCAACGGCAAGAAATTCAAGGTGGCC
GGCGAGGGCTTCACCCCCAGCAGCGGCAGATTCAACATGCACGCCTACTGCACCACCGGCGACCTGCCTA
TGAGCTGGGTCGTGATTGCCAGCCCCCTCCAGTACGGCTTCCACATGTTCGCCCACTACCCCGAGGACAT
CACACACTTTTTCCAGGAATGCTTCCCCGGCAGCTACACCCTGGACCGGACCCTGAGAATGGAAGGCGAC
GGCACCCTGACCACCCACCACGAGTACAGCCTGGAGGACGGCTGCGTGACCTCCAAGACCACCCTGAATG
CCAGCGGCTTCGACCCTAAGGGCGCCACCATGACCAAGAGCTTCGTGAAACAACTGCCTAACGAGGTGAA
GATCACCCCCCACGGCCCCAACGGCATCAGACTGACCAGCACCGTGCTGTACCTGAAGGAGGATGGCACC
ATCCAGATCGGCACCCAGGACTGCATCGTGACCCCTGTGGGCGGAAGGAAAGTGACCCAGCCCAAGGCCC
ACTTCCTGCACACCCAGATCATCCAGAAGAAGGACCCCAACGACACCCGGGACCACATCGTGCAGACAGA
ACTGGCCGTGGCCGGCAATCTGTGGCACGGCATGGACGAGCTGTACAAGTATGATCCGCGCCCAAGCAGC
GGTCATTCTAGACACAGATATGCACTTATACCCATACCATTAGCAGTAATTACAACATGTATTGTGCTGT
ATATGAATGTTCTTTAAGCGGCCGCGACTCTAGATCATAATCAGCCATACCACATTTGTAGAGGTTTTAC
TTGCTTTAAAAAACCTCCCACACCTCCCCCTGAACCTGAAACATAAAATGAATGCAATTGTTGTTGTTAA
CTTGTTTATTGCAGCTTATAATGGTTACAAATAAAGCAATAGCATCACAAATTTCACAAATAAAGCATTT
TTTTCACTGCATTCTAGTTGTGGTTTGTCCAAACTCATCAATGTATCTTAAGGCGTAAATTGTAAGCGTT
AATATTTTGTTAAAATTCGCGTTAAATTTTTGTTAAATCAGCTCATTTTTTAACCAATAGGCCGAAATCG
GCAAAATCCCTTATAAATCAAAAGAATAGACCGAGATAGGGT
[37 nt withheld, positions 2703-2739]
AAAGAACGTGGACTCCAACGTCAAAGG
[49 nt withheld, positions 2767-2815]
T
[91 nt withheld, positions 2817-2907]
G
[124 nt withheld, positions 2909-3032]
CAGGTGGCACTTTTCGGGGAAATGTGCGCGGAACCCCTATTTGTTTATTTTTCTAAATACATTCAAATAT
GTATCCGCTCATGAGACAATAACCCTGATAAATGCTTCAATAATATTGAAAAAGGAAGAGTCCTGAGGCG
GAAAGAACCAGCTGTGGAATGTGTGTCAGTTAGGGTGTGGAAAGTCCCCAGGCTCCCCAGCAGGCAGAAG
TATGCAAAGCATGCATCTCAATTAGTCAGCAACCAGGTGTGGAAAGTCCCCAGGCTCCCCAGCAGGCAGA
AGTATGCAAAGCATGCATCTCAATTAGTCAGCAACCATAGTCCCGCCCCTAACTCCGCCCATCCCGCCCC
TAACTCCGCCCAGTTCCGCCCATTCTCCGCCCCATGGCTGACTAATTTTTTTTATTTATGCAGAGGCCGA
GGCCGCCTCGGCCTCTGAGCTATTCCAGAAGTAGTGAGGAGGCTTTTTTGGAGGCCTAGGCTTTTGCAAA
GATCGATCAAGAGACAGGATGAGGATCGTTTCGCATGATTGAACAAGATGGATTGCACGCAGGTTCTCCG
GCCGCTTGGGTGGAGAGGCTATTCGGCTATGACTGGGCACAACAGACAATCGGCTGCTCTGATGCCGCCG
TGTTCCGGCTGTCAGCGCAGGGGCGCCCGGTTCTTTTTGTCAAGACCGACCTGTCCGGTGCCCTGAATGA
ACTGCAAGACGAGGCAGCGCGGCTATCGTGGCTGGCCACGACGGGCGTTCCTTGCGCAGCTGTGCTCGAC
GTTGTCACTGAAGCGGGAAGGGACTGGCTGCTATTGGGCGAAGTGCCGGGGCAGGATCTCCTGTCATCTC
ACCTTGCTCCTGCCGAGAAAGTATCCATCATGGCTGATGCAATGCGGCGGCTGCATACGCTTGATCCGGC
TACCTGCCCATTCGACCACCAAGCGAAACATCGCATCGAGCGAGCACGTACTCGGATGGAAGCCGGTCTT
GTCGATCAGGATGATCTGGACGAAGAGCATCAGGGGCTCGCGCCAGCCGAACTGTTCGCCAGGCTCAAGG
CGAGCATGCCCGACGGCGAGGATCTCGTCGTGACCCATGGCGATGCCTGCTTGCCGAATATCATGGTGGA
AAATGGCCGCTTTTCTGGATTCATCGACTGTGGCCGGCTGGGTGTGGCGGACCGCTATCAGGACATAGCG
TTGGCTACCCGTGATATTGCTGAAGAGCTTGGCGGCGAATGGGCTGACCGCTTCCTCGTGCTTTACGGTA
TCGCCGCTCCCGATTCGCAGCGCATCGCCTTCTATCGCCTTCTTGACGAGTTCTTCTGAGCGGGACTCTG
GGGTTCGAAATGACCGACCAAGCGACGCCCAACCTGCCATCACGAGATTTCGATTCCACCGCCGCCTTCT
ATGAAAGGTTGGGCTTCGGAATCGTTTTCCGGGACGCCGGCTGGATGATCCTCCAGCGCGGGGATCTCAT
GCTGGAGTTCTTCGCCCACCCTAGGGGGAGGCTAACTGAAACACGGAAGGAGACAATACCGGAAGGAACC
CGCGCTATGACGGCAATAAAAAGACAGAATAAAACGCACGGTGTTGGGTCGTTTGTTCATAAACGCGGGG
TTCGGTCCCAGGGCTGGCACTCTGTCGATACCCCACCGAGACCCCATTGGGGCCAATACGCCCGCGTTTC
TTCCTTTTCCCCACCCCACCCCCCAAGTTCGGGTGAAGGCCCAGGGCTCGCAGCCAACGTCGGGGCGGCA
GGCCCTGCCATAGCCTCAGGTTACTCATATATACTTTAGATTGATTTAAAACTTCATTTTTAATTTAAAA
GGATCTAGGTGAAGATCCTTTTTGATAATCTCATGACCAAAATCCCTTAACGTGAGTTTTCGTTCCACTG
AGCGTCAGACCCCGTAGAAAAGATCAAAGGATCTTCTTGAGATCCTTTTTTTCTGCGCGTAATCTGCTGC
TTGCAAACAAAAAAACCACCGCTACCAGCGGTGGTTTGTTTGCCGGATCAAGAGCTACCAACTCTTTTTC
CGAAGGTAACTGGCTTCAGCAGAGCGCAGATACCAAATACTGTTCTTCTAGTGTAGCCGTAGTTAGGCCA
CCACTTCAAGAACTCTGTAGCACCGCCTACATACCTCGCTCTGCTAATCCTGTTACCAGTGGCTGCTGCC
AGTGGCGATAAGTCGTGTCTTACCGGGTTGGACTCAAGACGATAGTTACCGGATAAGGCGCAGCGGTCGG
GCTGAACGGGGGGTTCGTGCACACAGCCCAGCTTGGAGCGAACGACCTACACCGAACTGAGATACCTACA
GCGTGAGCTATGAGAAAGCGCCACGCTTCCCGAAGGGAGAAAGGCGGACAGGTATCCGGTAAGCGGCAGG
GTCGGAACAGGAGAGCGCACGAGGGAGCTTCCAGGGGGAAACGCCTGGTATCTTTATAGTCCTGTCGGGT
TTCGCCACCTCTGACTTGAGCGTCGATTTTTGTGATGCTCGTCAGGGGGGCGGAGCCTATGGAAAAACGC
CAGCAACGCGGCCTTTTTACGGTTCCTGGCCTTTTGCTGGCCTTTTGCTCACATGTTCTTTCCTGCGTTA
TCCCCTGATTCTGTGGATAACCGTATTACCGCCATGCAT
Features (pLannotate 1.2.2; 17 found; start..end, strand, type, name):
     61..364     +  enhancer       CMV enhancer: human cytomegalovirus immediate early enhancer
    365..568     +  promoter       CMV promoter: human cytomegalovirus (CMV) immediate early promoter
    591..627     +  misc_feature   MCS (fragment): multiple cloning site
    710..742     +  misc_feature   MCS (fragment): multiple cloning site
    756..1472    +  CDS            Gamillus: Gamillus is a photoswitchable green fluorescent protein published in 2018, derived from Olindias formosus. It is reported to be a very rapidly-maturing monomer with very low acid sensitivity.
   1503..2219    +  CDS            Gamillus: Gamillus is a photoswitchable green fluorescent protein published in 2018, derived from Olindias formosus. It is reported to be a very rapidly-maturing monomer with very low acid sensitivity.
   2232..2318    +  CDS            CD58 (fragment): LFA3_HUMAN - Also known as LFA3. Experimental evidence at protein level: Swiss-Prot protein existence level 1. Ligand of the T-lymphocyte CD2 glycoprotein. This interaction is important in mediating thymocyte interactions with thymic epithelial cells, antigen-independent and -dependent interactions of T-lymphocytes with target cells and antigen-presenting cells and the T-lymphocyte rosetting with erythrocytes. In addition, the LFA-3/CD2 interaction may prime response by both the CD2+ and LFA-3+ cells. From Homo sapiens (Human).
   2343..2426    +  CDS            large T antigen (fragment): large T antigen from SV40 (simian virus 40)
   2449..2570    +  polyA_signal   SV40 poly(A) signal: SV40 polyadenylation signal
   2604..3032    -  rep_origin     f1 ori (sequence partly withheld): f1 bacteriophage origin of replication; arrow indicates direction of (+) strand synthesis
   3059..3163    +  promoter       AmpR promoter: bla
   3165..3522    +  promoter       SV40 promoter: SV40 enhancer and early promoter
   3557..4351    +  CDS            NeoR/KanR: aminoglycoside phosphotransferase from Tn5; aph(3')-II (or nptII); confers resistance to neomycin, kanamycin, and G418 (Geneticin®)
   4372..4524    +  CDS            ble (fragment): BLE_KLEPN - Experimental evidence at protein level: Swiss-Prot protein existence level 1. Binding protein with a strong affinity to the bleomycin family of antibiotics. Binds to CL990; an antimitotic-antibiotic compound. From Klebsiella pneumoniae.
   4583..4630    +  polyA_signal   HSV TK poly(A) signal: herpes simplex virus thymidine kinase polyadenylation signal (Cole and Stacy, 1985)
   4721..4737    -  polyA_signal   bGH poly(A) signal (fragment): bovine growth hormone polyadenylation signal
   4959..5547    +  rep_origin     ori: high-copy-number ColE1/pMB1/pBR322/pUC origin of replication
