[The description below was written by a language model from this plasmid's Addgene catalogue record and pLannotate feature annotations shown in this document.]
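Description:
GPI-Gamillus(2x) is a mammalian expression plasmid built on the mEGFP-C1 backbone that produces a tandem dimer of the green fluorescent protein Gamillus anchored to the plasma membrane. Transcription is driven by the human cytomegalovirus immediate-early enhancer and promoter and terminated by an SV40 polyadenylation signal. The annotated open reading frame contains two consecutive copies of Gamillus, a rapidly maturing, acid-tolerant monomeric green fluorescent protein derived from Olindias formosus. These are joined by a short linker and followed by a fragment of human CD58 (LFA-3). The catalogue names the insert as a glycosylphosphatidylinositol fusion, so this C-terminal CD58 segment most plausibly supplies the GPI-attachment signal. A GPI-anchored protein also needs an N-terminal secretory signal, and an unannotated stretch between the two multiple-cloning-site fragments upstream of the first Gamillus could hold one, but the feature table does not identify it. The cloning sites used are recorded as unknown.

The plasmid replicates in E. coli at high copy from a ColE1/pUC-type origin and also carries an f1 origin for single-stranded DNA production. Selection relies on the Tn5 NeoR/KanR gene. It is expressed from a bacterial bla promoter for kanamycin resistance and from the SV40 early promoter, with an HSV TK polyadenylation signal, for G418 selection in mammalian cells. The short ble, large T antigen and bGH poly(A) fragments appear to be backbone remnants rather than functional elements.

Because the two fluorophores are covalently linked in a single polypeptide, the construct provides a defined homo-dimer standard at the plasma membrane. According to the record, it was used in benchmarking green fluorescent proteins for quantifying protein oligomerization in living cells.
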