Addgene plasmid #197915: GPI-Gamillus(2x)
Purpose: Homo-dimer expression vector with plasma membrane localization signal
Depositing lab: Salvatore Chiantia. Depositing organization: Universitaet Potsdam. Publication: Benchmarking of novel green fluorescent proteins for the quantification of protein oligomerization in living cells. Petrich A, Aji AK, Dunsing V, Chiantia S. PLoS One. 2023 Aug 3;18(8):e0285486. doi: 10.1371/journal.pone.0285486. eCollection 2023. PubMed 37535571.
Backbone
  Vector backbone: mEGFP-C1
  Vector type: Mammalian Expression
Growth in bacteria
  Bacterial resistance: Kanamycin, 50 μg/mL
  Growth temperature: 37°C
  Growth strain: DH5alpha
  Copy number: High Copy
Gene/Insert
  Gene/Insert name: glycosylphosphatidylinositol-Gamillus-Gamillus
  Species: Other
  Mutation: none
  Cloning method: Restriction Enzyme; 5′ cloning site Unknown (unknown if destroyed)
Terms and licenses: Academic/Nonprofit Terms; Industry Terms: Not Available to Industry
How to cite: GPI-Gamillus(2x) was a gift from Salvatore Chiantia (Addgene plasmid # 197915 ; http://n2t.net/addgene:197915 ; RRID:Addgene_197915)
